Addgene plasmid #35258: colobusMER20MER39
Depositing lab: Gunter Wagner. Depositing organization: Yale University. Publication: Transformation of a transposon into a derived prolactin promoter with function during human pregnancy. Emera D, Wagner GP. Proc Natl Acad Sci U S A. 2012 Jul 10;109(28):11246-51. doi: 10.1073/pnas.1118566109. Epub 2012 Jun 25. PubMed 22733751.
Backbone
  Vector backbone: PGL4.70
  Backbone manufacturer: Promega
  Backbone size w/o insert (bp): 4000
  Vector type: Luciferase
Growth in bacteria
  Bacterial resistance: Ampicillin, 100 μg/mL
  Growth temperature: 37°C
  Growth strain: Top10/P3
  Copy number: Unknown
Gene/Insert
  Gene/Insert name: MER20/MER39
  Species: Colobus guereza
  Insert size (bp): 700
Terms and licenses: Academic/Nonprofit Terms; Industry Terms: Not Available to Industry
How to cite: colobusMER20MER39 was a gift from Gunter Wagner (Addgene plasmid # 35258 ; http://n2t.net/addgene:35258 ; RRID:Addgene_35258)
