[The description below was written by a language model from this plasmid's Addgene catalogue record.]
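Description:
colobusMER20MER39 is a luciferase reporter plasmid built on the Promega pGL4.70 backbone (about 4 kb without insert), carrying an approximately 700 bp MER20/MER39 fragment from the colobus monkey Colobus guereza. It is propagated in E. coli under ampicillin selection; the copy number is recorded as unknown, and no feature table is available, so the origin of replication and the exact arrangement of elements cannot be confirmed from the record. pGL4.70 is generally known as a promoterless Renilla luciferase vector, designed so that a candidate regulatory sequence cloned upstream of the reporter gene is the main determinant of luciferase expression. The record itself lists the vector type only as "Luciferase" and does not state the cloning sites or orientation of the insert.

MER20 and MER39 are transposable-element-derived sequences. The associated publication concerns how a transposon was transformed into a derived prolactin promoter that functions during human pregnancy. In that context, the insert presumably represents the colobus version of this transposon-derived regulatory region, placed in front of the reporter so that its promoter activity can be measured after transfection into cultured cells. The species-specific name suggests it may be one of a set of orthologous constructs for comparing activity across lineages, though the record does not describe other members of such a series, the cell types used, or any normalisation reporter. No tags, mammalian selection markers, or additional regulatory elements are recorded.
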