>Addgene plasmid #35258 | colobusMER20MER39 | depositor partial sequence | sequence record 44469 | colobusMER20MER39 sequence 712 bps
GGTTTTTCAACAGCAGCACTACTGACATTTGGATGGCATAATATTTTGTTCTGAGAGCTGCTCTGCGTGT
TGCACGATGTTTAGCAACATGTCTGGTCTCTGCTCACCAGATACCAGCAGCACCCGCACTTCCAGTTAGG
ACAGTCATAAACATCTTCACACATTGCCAAATGTCTCTGGGAGGCAAAATCACCACCTAACTGCTTGACC
TTTGAAAACCACTCTTTTAGATCGATGGGGTTCAGAACACACTACCCCAAAATATGGCATCTTGGCATTT
CAGAAAACAGCAGAAACAGGGAGTTCACTCTGTGAGCTTTTCCCACCCTTCTCCCCTGAAGCAGGCCATA
AAAGAATCCTCTGACGTTTCTATAAAGTAGGTCATAAGAACCTTCATTACAGAAGTACCCTCAAAGACAG
AGACACCCAGAAGAATCGGGACATACAGGCTTTGGTAAGTTCCCTATAGTATCTTAGATCATACTCCTTT
TTGTACAATTATATTTCTACATGACTGTTCACTTTTTATCAACCTGAAGCATAAAAATACACATTTCTCT
GTTTCTTTGGTTCTTCATTTCTGAAGGCTCTTTTTCATGTAAATTTATATTGAATAAATCTGTACGTTTT
TATTTTGTTACTGTCTTTTGTTATAGGACTGTCAGGCATGAACCTATCTATGGGCAAGAAAAGGAATCTC
TTCTCCCCTATA
