>Addgene plasmid #35258 | colobusMER20MER39 | addgene partial sequence | sequence record 44476 | RVprimer3 5'-CTAGCAAAATAGGCTGTCCC-3'
CCTAACTGGCCGGTACCTGAGCTCGCTAGCGGTTTTTCAACAGCAGCACTACTGACATTTGGATGGCATA
ATATTTTGTTCTGAGAGCTGCTCTGCGTGTTGCACGATGTTTAGCAACATGTCTGGTCTCTGCTCACCAG
ATACCAGCAGCACCCGCACTTCCAGTTAGGACAGTCATAAACATCTTCACACATTGCCAAATGTCTCTGG
GAGGCAAAATCACCACCTAACTGCTTGACCTTTGAAAACCACTCTTTTAGATCGATGGGGTTCAGAACAC
ACTACCCCAAAATATGGCATCTTGGCATTTCAGAAAACAGCAGAAACAGGGAGTTCACTCTGTGAGCTTT
TCCCACCCTTCTCCCCTGAAGCAGGCCATAAAAGAATCCTCTGACGTTTCTATAAAGTAGGTCATAAGAA
CCTTCATTACAGAAGTACCCTCAAAGACAGAGACACCCAGAAGAATCGGGACATACAGGCTTTGGTAAGT
TCCCTATAGTATCTTAGATCATACTCCTTTTTGTACAATTATATTTCTACATGACTGTTCACTTTTTATC
AACCTGAAGCATAAAAATACACATTTCTCTGTTTCTTTGGTTCTTCATTTCTGAAGGCTCTTTTTCATGT
AAATTTATATTGAATAAATCTGTACGTTTTTATTTTGTTACTGTCTTTTGTTATAGGACTGTCAGGCATG
AACCTATCTATGGGCAAGAAAAGGAATCTCTTCTCCCCTATAAGATCGGCCTCGGCGGCCAAGCTTGGCA
ATCCGGTACTGTTGGTAAAGCCACCATGGCTTCCAAGGTGTACGACCCCGAGCAACGCAAACGCATGATC
